>Addgene plasmid #61506 | PM-ABKAR | depositor partial sequence | sequence record 100218 | Author's partial sequence
NNNNNNNNNNNNNNNNNNNGCAGAGCTCTCTGGCTACTAGAGAACCCACTGCTTACTGGCTTATCGAAAT
TAATACGACTCACTATAGGGAGACCCAAGCTTGCGGCCGCCACCATGGGCTGCATCAAGAGCAAGCGCAA
GGACAAGGATCCCATGGTGAGCAAGGGCGAGGAGCTGTTCACCGGGGTGGTGCCCATCCTGGTCGAGCTG
GACGGCGACGTAAACGGCCACAAGTTCAGCGTGTCCGGCGAGGGCGAGGGCGATGCCACCTACGGCAAGC
TGACCCTGAAGTTCATCTGCACCACCGGCAAGCTGCCCGTGCCCTGGCCCACCCTCGTGACCACCCTGAG
CTGGGGCGTGCAGTGCTTCGCCCGCTACCCCGACCACATGAAGCAGCACGACTTCTTCAAGTCCGCCATG
CCCGAAGGCTACGTCCAGGAGCGCACCATCTTCTTCAAGGACGACGGCAACTACAAGACCCGCGCCGAGG
TGAAGTTCGAGGGCGACACCCTGGTGAACCGCATCGAGCTGAAGGGCATCGACTTCAAGGAGGACGGCAA
CATCCTGGGGCACAAGCTGGAGTACAACGCCATCCACGGCAACGTCTATATCACCGCCGACAAGCAGAAG
AACGGCATCAAGGCCAACTTCGGCCTCAACTGCAACATCGAGGACGGCAGCGTGCAGCTCGCCGACCACT
ACCAGCAGAACACCCCCATCGGCGACGGCCCCGTGCTGCTGCCCGACAACCACTACCTGAGCACCCAGTC
CAAGCTGAGCAAAGACCCCAACGAGAAGCGCGATCACATGGTCCTGCTGGAGTTCGTGACCGCCGCCGGG
ATCACTCTCGGCATGGACGAGCTGTACAAGCGCATGCATAAGTTTTCTCAAGAACAGATCGGCGAAAACA
TTGTGTGCAGGGTCATTTGTACCACGGGTCAAATTCCCATCCGAGATTTGTCAGCTGATATTTCACAAGT
GCTTAAGGAAAAACGATCCATAAAGAAAGTTTGGACATTTGGTAGAAACCCAGCCTGTGACTATCATTTA
GGAAACATTTCAAGACTGTCAAATAAGCATTTCCAAATACTACTAGGAGAAGACGGTAACCTTTTATTGA
ATGACATTTCCACTAATGGGACCTGGTTAAATGGGCAAAAAGTCGAGAAGAACAGCAATCAGTTACTGTC
TCAAGGTGATGAAATAACCGTTGGTGTAGGCGTGGAATCAGATATTTTATCTCTGGTCATTTTCATAAAC
GACAAATTTAAGCAGTGCCTCGAGCAGAACAAAGTTGATCGCTCTGCAGGTAAGCCAGGCAGCGGCGAGG
GCAGCACCAAGATGCGTCGTGTCGCCACCCTGGTGGACCTCGGCACCGGCGGCAGCGAGCTCATGGGCGG
CGTGCAGCTCGCCGACCACTACCAGCAGAACACCCCCATCGGCGACGGCCCCGTGCTGCTGCCCGACAAC
CACTACCTGAGCTACCAGTCCAAGCTGAGCAAAGACCCCAACGAGAAGCGCGATCACATGGTCCTGCTGG
AGTTCGTGACCGCCGCCGGGATCACTCTCGGCATGGACGAGCTGTACAAGGGAGGTACCGGTGGATCTAT
GGTGAGCAAGGGCGAGGAGCTGTTCACCGGGGTGGTGCCCATCCTGGTCGAGCTGGACGGCGACGTAAAC
GGCCACAAGTTCAGCGTGTCCGGCGAGGGCGAGGGCGATGCCACCTACGGCAAGCTGACCCTGAAGCTGA
TCTGCACCACCGGCAAGCTGCCCGTGCCCTGGCCCACCCTCGTGACCACCCTGGGCTACGGCCTTCAGTG
CTTCGCCCGCTACCCCGACCACATGAAGCAGCACGACTTCTTCAAGTCCGCCATGCCCGAAGGCTACGTC
CAGGAGCGCACCATCTTCTTCAAGGACGACGGCAACTACAAGACCCGCGCCGAGGTGAAGTTCGAGGGCG
ACACCCTGGTGAACCGCATCGAGCTGAAGGGCATCGACTTCAAGGAGGACGGCAACATCCTGGGGCACAA
GCTGGAGTACAACTACAACAGCCACAACGTCTATATCACCGCCGACAAGCAGAAGAACGGCATCAAGGCC
AACTTCAAGATCCGCCACAACATCGAGTAAGAATTC
