>Addgene plasmid #61506 | PM-ABKAR | addgene partial sequence | sequence record 101034 | CMV-F 5'-CGCAAATGGGCGGTAGGCGTG-3'
GCAGAGCTCTCTGGCTACTAGAGAACCCACTGCTTACTGGCTTATCGAAATTAATACGACTCACTATAGG
GAGACCCAAGCTTGCGGCCGCCACCATGGGCTGCATCAAGAGCAAGCGCAAGGACAAGGATCCCATGGTG
AGCAAGGGCGAGGAGCTGTTCACCGGGGTGGTGCCCATCCTGGTCGAGCTGGACGGCGACGTAAACGGCC
ACAAGTTCAGCGTGTCCGGCGAGGGCGAGGGCGATGCCACCTACGGCAAGCTGACCCTGAAGTTCATCTG
CACCACCGGCAAGCTGCCCGTGCCCTGGCCCACCCTCGTGACCACCCTGAGCTGGGGCGTGCAGTGCTTC
GCCCGCTACCCCGACCACATGAAGCAGCACGACTTCTTCAAGTCCGCCATGCCCGAAGGCTACGTCCAGG
AGCGCACCATCTTCTTCAAGGACGACGGCAACTACAAGACCCGCGCCGAGGTGAAGTTCGAGGGCGACAC
CCTGGTGAACCGCATCGAGCTGAAGGGCATCGACTTCAAGGAGGACGGCAACATCCTGGGGCACAAGCTG
GAGTACAACGCCATCCACGGCAACGTCTATATCACCGCCGACAAGCAGAAGAACGGCATCAAGGCCAACT
TCGGCCTCAACTGCAACATCGAGGACGGCAGCGTGCAGCTCGCCGACCACTACCAGCAGAACACCCCCAT
CGGCGACGGCCCCGTGCTGCTGCCCGACAACCACTACCTGAGCACCCAGTCCAAGCTGAGCAAAGACCCC
AACGAGAAGCGCGATCACATGGTCCTGCTGGAGTTCGTGACCGCCGCCGGGATCACTCTCGGCATGGACG
AGCTGTACAAGCGCATGCATAAG
