>Addgene plasmid #61506 | PM-ABKAR | addgene partial sequence | sequence record 101035 | BGH-rev 5'-TAGAAGGCACAGTCGAGG-3'
GTTGATCGCTCTGCAGGTAAGCCAGGCAGCGGCGAGGGCAGCACCAAGATGCGTCGTGTCGCCACCCTGG
TGGACCTCGGCACCGGCGGCAGCGAGCTCATGGGCGGCGTGCAGCTCGCCGACCACTACCAGCAGAACAC
CCCCATCGGCGACGGCCCCGTGCTGCTGCCCGACAACCACTACCTGAGCTACCAGTCCAAGCTGAGCAAA
GACCCCAACGAGAAGCGCGATCACATGGTCCTGCTGGAGTTCGTGACCGCCGCCGGGATCACTCTCGGCA
TGGACGAGCTGTACAAGGGAGGTACCGGTGGATCTATGGTGAGCAAGGGCGAGGAGCTGTTCACCGGGGT
GGTGCCCATCCTGGTCGAGCTGGACGGCGACGTAAACGGCCACAAGTTCAGCGTGTCCGGCGAGGGCGAG
GGCGATGCCACCTACGGCAAGCTGACCCTGAAGCTGATCTGCACCACCGGCAAGCTGCCCGTGCCCTGGC
CCACCCTCGTGACCACCCTGGGCTACGGCCTTCAGTGCTTCGCCCGCTACCCCGACCACATGAAGCAGCA
CGACTTCTTCAAGTCCGCCATGCCCGAAGGCTACGTCCAGGAGCGCACCATCTTCTTCAAGGACGACGGC
AACTACAAGACCCGCGCCGAGGTGAAGTTCGAGGGCGACACCCTGGTGAACCGCATCGAGCTGAAGGGCA
TCGACTTCAAGGAGGACGGCAACATCCTGGGGCACAAGCTGGAGTACAACTACAACAGCCACAACGTCTA
TATCACCGCCGACAAGCAGAAGAACGGCATCAAGGCCAACTTCAAGATCCGCCACAACATCGAGTAAGAA
TTCTAATCTAGA
