[The description below was written by a language model from this plasmid's Addgene catalogue record.]
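Description:
PM-ABKAR is a mammalian expression plasmid built on the pcDNA3 backbone that encodes a genetically encoded biosensor for AMP-activated protein kinase (AMPK) activity, directed to the plasma membrane. It is propagated in E. coli under ampicillin selection; the copy number is listed as unknown. No feature table accompanies the record, so other backbone elements are not individually documented. However, the listed BGH reverse sequencing primer is consistent with the bovine growth hormone polyadenylation region that normally lies downstream of the pcDNA3 cloning site.

The biosensor coding sequence was inserted by restriction cloning, with BamHI at the 5′ end and NheI at the 3′ end, and is transcribed from the strong constitutive CMV promoter. At its N terminus the sensor carries a short targeting sequence derived from Lyn kinase. Motifs of this kind generally become lipid-modified and so anchor the fused protein to the inner face of the plasma membrane. This restricts the sensor's readout to AMPK activity in that compartment rather than throughout the cell. The record does not describe the sensor's internal architecture, such as its fluorescent proteins, substrate motif or phospho-binding domain, nor does it give the species of origin of its components.

The construct is intended for transfection into mammalian cells to monitor AMPK signalling at the plasma membrane. This fits the associated study's focus on compartmentalized AMPK activity examined with genetically encoded sensors and actuators.
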