Addgene plasmid #61506: PM-ABKAR
Purpose: Expression of AMPK biosensor targeted to the plasma membrane via Lyn kinase targeting sequence
Depositing lab: Takanari Inoue & Jin Zhang. Depositing organization: Johns Hopkins University and School of Medicine. Publication: Compartmentalized AMPK signaling illuminated by genetically encoded molecular sensors and actuators. Miyamoto T, Rho E, Sample V, Akano H, Magari M, Ueno T, Gorshkov K, Chen M, Tokumitsu H, Zhang J, Inoue T. Cell Rep. 2015 Apr 28;11(4):657-70. doi: 10.1016/j.celrep.2015.03.057. Epub 2015 Apr 16. PubMed 25892241.
Backbone
  Vector backbone: pcDNA3
  Backbone manufacturer: Invitrogen
  Vector type: Mammalian Expression
Growth in bacteria
  Bacterial resistance: Ampicillin, 100 μg/mL
  Growth temperature: 37°C
  Growth strain: DH5alpha
  Copy number: Unknown
Gene/Insert
  Gene/Insert name: AMPK Biosensor
  Promoter: CMV
  Tag / fusion protein: Lyn kinase sequence (see comments) (N terminal on insert)
  Cloning method: Restriction Enzyme; 5′ cloning site BamHI (not destroyed); 3′ cloning site NheI (unknown if destroyed)
  Sequencing primers: 5′ CMV Forward; 3′ BGH-rev
Terms and licenses: Academic/Nonprofit Terms; Industry Terms: Not Available to Industry
Depositor comments: Lyn kinase sequence: ATGGGCTGCATCAAGAGCAAGCGCAAGGACAA
How to cite: PM-ABKAR was a gift from Takanari Inoue & Jin Zhang (Addgene plasmid # 61506 ; http://n2t.net/addgene:61506 ; RRID:Addgene_61506)
